Addgene plasmid #19407: pTREtight2
Purpose: (Empty Backbone)
Depositing lab: Markus Ralser. Depositing organization: Max Planck Institute for Molecular Genetics.
Backbone
  Vector backbone: pTREtight
  Backbone size (bp): 2932
  Modifications to backbone: Low-copy E. coli origin of pTREtight was exchanged with the high-copy pUC origin
  Vector type: Mammalian Expression
Growth in bacteria
  Bacterial resistance: Ampicillin, 100 μg/mL
  Growth temperature: 37°C
  Growth strain: DH5alpha
  Growth instructions: DH5a at 37°C
  Copy number: High Copy
Gene/Insert
  Gene/Insert name: empty vector
  Cloning method: Restriction Enzyme
  Sequencing primers: 5′ T7; 3′ T7 Term
Terms and licenses: Academic/Nonprofit Terms; Industry Terms: Not Available to Industry
How to cite: pTREtight2 was a gift from Markus Ralser (Addgene plasmid # 19407 ; http://n2t.net/addgene:19407 ; RRID:Addgene_19407)
