[The description below was written by a language model from this plasmid's Addgene catalogue record and the feature table of its GenBank file.]
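Description:
pTREtight2 is an empty mammalian expression backbone of 2932 bp derived from pTREtight, designed for tetracycline/doxycycline-regulated expression of a gene of interest. Its single documented modification is the replacement of the parental low-copy E. coli origin with the high-copy pUC-type (ColE1/pMB1) origin, which raises plasmid yield in bacteria. Selection in E. coli relies on the beta-lactamase gene (AmpR) driven by its own promoter, conferring ampicillin resistance. Remnants of a lac promoter and a CAP binding site are annotated next to the origin, most likely carried over with the pUC-derived fragment. The feature table shows no mammalian selection marker.

The functional payload is the tight TRE promoter (PTight), annotated on the complement strand across the sequence origin. It consists of seven tet operator repeats followed by a minimal CMV promoter. On its own this promoter has very low basal activity. Transcription is switched on only when a tetracycline-controlled transactivator (tTA in Tet-Off systems or rtTA in Tet-On systems) binds the operators, so the plasmid must be used in cells that supply such a transactivator from a separate construct or an integrated transgene. An SV40 polyadenylation signal is present to terminate and process transcripts from inserted coding sequences. No insert is present, and the cloning sites between promoter and poly(A) signal are not annotated, although the record indicates that inserts are introduced by restriction enzyme cloning. The vector is typically used to build tightly regulated, inducible expression constructs for transient or stable transfection of mammalian cells.
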