LOCUS       Exported 2932 bp ds-DNA circular SYN 12-MAY-2021
DEFINITION  synthetic circular DNA
ACCESSION   .
VERSION     .
KEYWORDS    pTREtight2
SOURCE      synthetic DNA construct
  ORGANISM  synthetic DNA construct
REFERENCE   1 (bases 1 to 2932)
  TITLE     pTREtight with high copy E. coli origin
REFERENCE   2 (bases 1 to 2932)
  AUTHORS   .
  TITLE     Direct Submission
  JOURNAL   Exported May 12, 2021 from SnapGene Server 1.1.58
            http://www.snapgene.com
FEATURES             Location/Qualifiers
     source          1..2932
                     /organism="synthetic DNA construct"
                     /mol_type="other DNA"
     primer_bind     complement(1..25)
                     /label=LNCX
                     /note="Human CMV promoter, forward primer"
     protein_bind    72..90
                     /gene="tetO"
                     /label=tet operator
                     /bound_moiety="tetracycline repressor TetR"
                     /note="bacterial operator O2 for the tetR and tetA genes"
     protein_bind    108..126
                     /gene="tetO"
                     /label=tet operator
                     /bound_moiety="tetracycline repressor TetR"
                     /note="bacterial operator O2 for the tetR and tetA genes"
     protein_bind    143..161
                     /gene="tetO"
                     /label=tet operator
                     /bound_moiety="tetracycline repressor TetR"
                     /note="bacterial operator O2 for the tetR and tetA genes"
     protein_bind    179..197
                     /gene="tetO"
                     /label=tet operator
                     /bound_moiety="tetracycline repressor TetR"
                     /note="bacterial operator O2 for the tetR and tetA genes"
     protein_bind    215..233
                     /gene="tetO"
                     /label=tet operator
                     /bound_moiety="tetracycline repressor TetR"
                     /note="bacterial operator O2 for the tetR and tetA genes"
     protein_bind    250..268
                     /gene="tetO"
                     /label=tet operator
                     /bound_moiety="tetracycline repressor TetR"
                     /note="bacterial operator O2 for the tetR and tetA genes"
     protein_bind    286..304
                     /gene="tetO"
                     /label=tet operator
                     /bound_moiety="tetracycline repressor TetR"
                     /note="bacterial operator O2 for the tetR and tetA genes"
     promoter        complement(321..351)
                     /label=lac promoter
                     /note="promoter for the E. coli lac operon"
     protein_bind    366..387
                     /label=CAP binding site
                     /bound_moiety="E. coli catabolite activator protein"
                     /note="CAP binding activates transcription in the presence
                     of cAMP."
     primer_bind     complement(504..521)
                     /label=L4440
                     /note="L4440 vector, forward primer"
     rep_origin      complement(675..1263)
                     /direction=LEFT
                     /label=ori
                     /note="high-copy-number ColE1/pMB1/pBR322/pUC origin of
                     replication"
     primer_bind     complement(755..774)
                     /label=pBR322ori-F
                     /note="pBR322 origin, forward primer"
     CDS             complement(1434..2294)
                     /codon_start=1
                     /gene="bla"
                     /product="beta-lactamase"
                     /label=AmpR
                     /note="confers resistance to ampicillin, carbenicillin, and
                     related antibiotics"
                     /translation="MSIQHFRVALIPFFAAFCLPVFAHPETLVKVKDAEDQLGARVGYI
                     ELDLNSGKILESFRPEERFPMMSTFKVLLCGAVLSRIDAGQEQLGRRIHYSQNDLVEYS
                     PVTEKHLTDGMTVRELCSAAITMSDNTAANLLLTTIGGPKELTAFLHNMGDHVTRLDRW
                     EPELNEAIPNDERDTTMPVAMATTLRKLLTGELLTLASRQQLIDWMEADKVAGPLLRSA
                     LPAGWFIADKSGAGERGSRGIIAALGPDGKPSRIVVIYTTGSQATMDERNRQIAEIGAS
                     LIKHW"
     primer_bind     2057..2076
                     /label=Amp-R
                     /note="Ampicillin resistance gene, reverse primer"
     promoter        complement(2295..2399)
                     /gene="bla"
                     /label=AmpR promoter
     primer_bind     2467..2485
                     /label=pBRforEco
                     /note="pBR322 vectors, upsteam of EcoRI site, forward
                     primer"
     primer_bind     complement(2523..2545)
                     /label=pGEX 3'
                     /note="pGEX vectors, reverse primer"
     polyA_signal    2648..2729
                     /label=SV40 poly(A) signal
                     /note="SV40 polyadenylation signal"
     primer_bind     2673..2692
                     /label=SV40pA-R
                     /note="SV40 polyA, reverse primer"
     promoter        complement(2930..312)
                     /label=tight TRE promoter
                     /note="Tet-responsive promoter PTight, consisting of seven
                     tet operator sequences followed by the minimal CMV
                     promoter"
ORIGIN
        1 gatctgacgg ttcactaaac gagctctgct tatataggcc tcccaccgta cacgcctacc
       61 tcgacatacg ttctctatca ctgataggga gtaaactcga catacgttct ctatcactga
      121 tagggataaa ctcgacatac gttctctatc actgataggg agtaaactcg acatacgttc
      181 tctatcactg atagggagta aactcgacat acgttctcta tcactgatag ggagtaaact
      241 cgacatcgtt ctctatcact gatagggagt aaactcgaca tacgttctct atcactgata
      301 gggagtaaac tcgagccaca caacatacga gccggaagca taaagtgtaa agcctggggt
      361 gcctaatgag tgagctaact cacattaatt gcgttgcgct cactgcccgc tttccagtcg
      421 ggaaacctgt cgtgccagct gcattaatga atcggccaac gcgcggggag aggcggtttg
      481 cgtattgggc gctcttccgc ttcctcgctc actgactcgc tgcgctcggt cgttcggctg
      541 cggcgagcgg tatcagctca ctcaaaggcg gtaatacggt tatccacaga atcaggggat
      601 aacgcaggaa agaacatgtg agcaaaaggc cagcaaaagg ccaggaaccg taaaaaggcc
      661 gcgttgctgg cgtttttcca taggctccgc ccccctgacg agcatcacaa aaatcgacgc
      721 tcaagtcaga ggtggcgaaa cccgacagga ctataaagat accaggcgtt tccccctgga
      781 agctccctcg tgcgctctcc tgttccgacc ctgccgctta ccggatacct gtccgccttt
      841 ctcccttcgg gaagcgtggc gctttctcat agctcacgct gtaggtatct cagttcggtg
      901 taggtcgttc gctccaagct gggctgtgtg cacgaacccc ccgttcagcc cgaccgctgc
      961 gccttatccg gtaactatcg tcttgagtcc aacccggtaa gacacgactt atcgccactg
     1021 gcagcagcca ctggtaacag gattagcaga gcgaggtatg taggcggtgc tacagagttc
     1081 ttgaagtggt ggcctaacta cggctacact agaagaacag tatttggtat ctgcgctctg
     1141 ctgaagccag ttaccttcgg aaaaagagtt ggtagctctt gatccggcaa acaaaccacc
     1201 gctggtagcg gtggtttttt tgtttgcaag cagcagatta cgcgcagaaa aaaaggatct
     1261 caagaagatc ctttgatctt ttctacgggg tctgacgctc agtggaacga aaactcacgt
     1321 taagggattt tggtcatgag attatcaaaa aggatcttca cctagatcct tttaaattaa
     1381 aaatgaagtt ttaaatcaat ctaaagtata tatgagtaaa cttggtctga cagttaccaa
     1441 tgcttaatca gtgaggcacc tatctcagcg atctgtctat ttcgttcatc catagttgcc
     1501 tgactccccg tcgtgtagat aactacgata cgggagggct taccatctgg ccccagtgct
     1561 gcaatgatac cgcgagaccc acgctcaccg gctccagatt tatcagcaat aaaccagcca
     1621 gccggaaggg ccgagcgcag aagtggtcct gcaactttat ccgcctccat ccagtctatt
     1681 aattgttgcc gggaagctag agtaagtagt tcgccagtta atagtttgcg caacgttgtt
     1741 gccattgcta caggcatcgt ggtgtcacgc tcgtcgtttg gtatggcttc attcagctcc
     1801 ggttcccaac gatcaaggcg agttacatga tcccccatgt tgtgcaaaaa agcggttagc
     1861 tccttcggtc ctccgatcgt tgtcagaagt aagttggccg cagtgttatc actcatggtt
     1921 atggcagcac tgcataattc tcttactgtc atgccatccg taagatgctt ttctgtgact
     1981 ggtgagtact caaccaagtc attctgagaa tagtgtatgc ggcgaccgag ttgctcttgc
     2041 ccggcgtcaa tacgggataa taccgcgcca catagcagaa ctttaaaagt gctcatcatt
     2101 ggaaaacgtt cttcggggcg aaaactctca aggatcttac cgctgttgag atccagttcg
     2161 atgtaaccca ctcgtgcacc caactgatct tcagcatctt ttactttcac cagcgtttct
     2221 gggtgagcaa aaacaggaag gcaaaatgcc gcaaaaaagg gaataagggc gacacggaaa
     2281 tgttgaatac tcatactctt cctttttcaa tattattgaa gcatttatca gggttattgt
     2341 ctcatgagcg gatacatatt tgaatgtatt tagaaaaata aacaaatagg ggttccgcgc
     2401 acatttcccc gaaaagtgcc acctgacgtc taagaaacca ttattatcat gacattaacc
     2461 tataaaaata ggcgtatcac gaggcccttt cgtctcgcgc gtttcggtga tgacggtgaa
     2521 aacctctgac acatgcagct cccggagacg gtcacagctt gtctgtaagc ggatgccggg
     2581 agcagacaag cccgtcaggg cgcgtcagcg ggtgttggcg ggtgtcgggg ctggcttaac
     2641 tctcgaggca gtgaaaaaaa tgctttattt gtgaaatttg tgatgctatt gctttatttg
     2701 taaccattat aagctgcaat aaacaagtta acaacaacaa ttgcattcat tttatgtttc
     2761 aggttcaggg ggaggtgtgg gaggtttttt aaagcaagta aaacctctac aaatgtggta
     2821 tggctgatta tgatcctcta gagatatcgt cgacaagctt atcgatgcgg ccgcgctagc
     2881 acgcgtcagc tgactagagg atccccgggt accgagctcg aattctccag gc
//
