>Addgene plasmid #19407 | pTREtight2 | addgene partial sequence | sequence record 25215 | 19407 with LNCX
AGCTCGGTACCCGGGGNNCCTCTAGTCAGCTGACGCGTGCTAGCGCGGCCGCATCGATAAGCTTGTCGAC
GATATCTCTAGAGGATCATAATCAGCCATACCACATTTGTAGAGGTTTTACTTGCTTTAAAAAACCTCCC
ACACCTCCCCCTGAACCTGAAACATAAAATGAATGCAATTGTTGTTGTTAACTTGTTTATTGCAGCTTAT
AATGGTTACAAATAAAGCAATAGCATCACAAATTTCACAAATAAAGCATTTTTTTCACTGCCTCGAGAGT
TAAGCCAGCCCCGACACCCGCCAACACCCGCTGACGCGCCCTGACGGGCTTGTCTGCTCCCGGCATCCGC
TTACAGACAAGCTGTGACCGTCTCCGGGAGCTGCATGTGTCAGAGGTTTTCACCGTCATCACCGAAACGC
GCGAGACGAAAGGGCCTCGTGATACGCCTATTTTTATAGGTTAATGTCATGATAATAATGGTTTCTTAGA
CGTCAGGTGGCACTTTTCGGGGAAATGTGCGCGGAACCCCTATTTGTTTATTTTTCTAAATACATTCAAA
TATGTATCCGCTCATGAGACAATAACCCTGATAAATGCTTCAATAATATTGAAAAAGGAAGAGTATGAGT
ATTCAACATTTCCGTGTCGCCCTTATTCCCTTTTTTGCGGCATTTTGCCTTCCTGTTTTTGCTCACCCAG
AAACGCT
